>Addgene plasmid #212871 | pCYP38 | addgene full sequence | sequence record 423265 | Addgene NGS Result
ACTGACTCGCTGCACGAGGCAGACCTCAGCGCTAGCGGAGTGTATACTGGCTTACTATGTTGGCACTGAT
GAGGGTGTCAGTGAAGTGCTTCATGTGGCAGGAGAAAAAAGGCTGCACCGGTGCGTCAGCAGAATATGTG
ATACAGGATATATTCCGCTTCCTCGCTCACTGACTCGCTACGCTCGGTCGTTCGACTGCGGCGAGCGGAA
ATGGCTTACGAACGGGGCGGAGATTTCCTGGAAGATGCCAGGAAGATACTTAACAGGGAAGTGAGAGGGC
CGCGGCAAAGCCGTTTTTCCATAGGCTCCGCCCCCCTGACAAGCATCACGAAATCTGACGCTCAAATCAG
TGGTGGCGAAACCCGACAGGACTATAAAGATACCAGGCGTTTCCCCCTGGCGGCTCCCTCGTGCGCTCTC
CTGTTCCTGCCTTTCGGTTTACCGGTGTCATTCCGCTGTTATGGCCGCGTTTGTCTCATTCCACGCCTGA
CACTCAGTTCCGGGTAGGCAGTTCGCTCCAAGCTGGACTGTATGCACGAACCCCCCGTTCAGTCCGACCG
CTGCGCCTTATCCGGTAACTATCGTCTTGAGTCCAACCCGGAAAGACATGCAAAAGCACCACTGGCAGCA
GCCACTGGTAATTGATTTAGAGGAGTTAGTCTTGAAGTCATGCGCCGGTTAAGGCTAAACTGAAAGGACA
AGTTTTGGTGACTGCGCTCCTCCAAGCCAGTTACCTCGGTTCAAAGAGTTGGTAGCTCAGAGAACCTTCG
AAAAACCGCCCTGCAAGGCGGTTTTTTCGTTTTCAGAGCAAGAGATTACGCGCAGACCAAAACGATCTCA
AGAAGATCATCTTATTAAGGGGTCTGACGCTCAGTGGAACGAAAAATCAATCTAAAGTATATATGAGTAA
ACTTGGTCTGACAGTTACCTTAGAAAAACTCATCGAGCATCAAATGAAACTGCAATTTATTCATATCAGG
ATTATCAATACCATATTTTTGAAAAAGCCGTTTCTGTAATGAAGGAGAAAACTCACCGAGGCAGTTCCAT
AGGATGGCAAGATCCTGGTATCGGTCTGCGATTCCGACTCGTCCAACATCAATACAACCTATTAATTTCC
CCTCGTCAAAAATAAGGTTATCAAGTGAGAAATCACCATGAGTGACGACTGAATCCGGTGAGAATGGCAA
AAGCTTATGCATTTCTTTCCAGACTTGTTCAACAGGCCAGCCATTACGCTCGTCATCAAAATCACTCGCA
TCAACCAAACCGTTATTCATTCGTGATTGCGCCTGAGCGAGACGAAATACGCGATCGCTGTTAAAAGGAC
AATTACAAACAGGAATCGAATGCAACCGGCGCAGGAACACTGCCAGCGCATCAACAATATTTTCACCTGA
ATCAGGATATTCTTCTAATACCTGGAATGCTGTTTTCCCGGGGATCGCAGTGGTGAGTAACCATGCATCA
TCAGGAGTACGGATAAAATGCTTGATGGTCGGAAGAGGCATAAATTCCGTCAGCCAGTTTAGTCTGACCA
TCTCATCTGTAACATCATTGGCAACGCTACCTTTGCCATGTTTCAGAAACAACTCTGGCGCATCGGGCTT
CCCATACAATCGATAGATTGTCGCACCTGATTGCCCGACATTATCGCGAGCCCATTTATACCCATATAAA
TCAGCATCCATGTTGGAATTTAATCGCGGCCTGGAGCAAGACGTTTCCCGTTGAATATGGCTCATAACAC
CCCTTGTATTACTGTTTATGTAAGCAGACAGTTTTATTGTTCATGATGATATATTTTTATCTTGTGCAAT
GTACATCAGAGATTTTGAGACACAACCAATTATTGAAGGCCTCCCTAACGGGGGGCCTTTTTTTGTTTCT
GGTCTCCCAAGCGCTTAACGATCGTTGGCTGAACAAACAGACAATCTGGTCTGTTTGTATTATGGAAAAT
TTTTCTGTATAATAGATTCAACAAACAGACAATCTGGTCTGTTTGTATTATCAGCGGTCAACGCATGTGC
TTTGCGTTCTGATGAGACAGTGATGTCGAAACCGCCTCTACAAATAATTTTGTTTATTTGTATTGATTAA
GGAGGATCTTATGCGTGTGGAGGGCGACAGATATGACGTTATCGACATGAGTGTGGCCCAGAGCCAGCTG
GATAATGCGTCCTCAAGCATTCTGCAGTGGGATGGCGTCGCACGCGTGGCCTTACCGGGCAATGTGGTTA
CGTGGGCCGCAGGGCGACACCAGACCTTGAAATGTATTCTGGCGGATCAGCGTTTCTCCCGCGATTGGCG
ACATTGGCGCGCTCTCCAGGATGGGGAGATTCCGGAGGATCATCCTCTGATTGGAATGTGTCGCTTGGAT
AACATGGTGACTGCGCACGGTGCTGATCATCAGCGGCTGCGTGGCCTGCTGGCACGTTCCTTCGCACCTT
CGCGGATCGCGTTATTAGCACCAGACATCGAGCGTCGTGTTGACCAGTTGTTGGCGGGCATTGCTGCGCG
TGGGAGCGCGGATCTGATGCAGGAGTTCGCCGTTCCGCTGCCAGCGAGCGTTATTGCTGAGTTATTTGGA
TTGCCGGAGGAAAATCGCGCAGAAATCATTCTGCTGACCAATAGCCTGGCCTCGACAAGCGCTTCTGCGG
CAGAAGTGCAGCAAACGCGCCAACGCATTCCTGACTTCTTTCGCTGGCTGATTGCGCTGAAACGTCGTCG
CCCCGGTGATGATCTGGCCAGCGCTCTGATTGCGGCGCGCGATTCTGGAGAATTAGTGAGCGATACGGAA
CTTATAGACATGTTGTTTATGGTACTGTCGGCGGGCTTTGTGACCACGACGGGTGTTATCGGAAACGGCG
TCCTGGCGTTGCTTACGCATCCCCAACAGCTGCGTCTGGTGCTGAGCGGACAGGTGCCGTGGGCACAGGC
TATCGAAGAAATCTTACGCTGGGGCAGCTCGGTCACCAACCTGCCGTTTCGGTACGCAACCCAGGATGTT
GAAATCGATGGCTGCACCATCCGCCGTGGCGAGGCTATCCTCATGGCGTTTCACGCTGCCAATCGTGACG
AACGAGCGTTTGGACCCGGTGCAGAAGCCTTTGATGTTACGCGTCAACCTAACCCGCACCTGAGCTTTGG
TCAGGGCCCACATTTCTGTTTGGGCGCTGCACTGGCGCGCCTGGAACTGTTGTATGCCTTCCCAGCGTTA
TTTGCACGCTTACACGAGCTCGCGCTGGCGGTTGCCTTAGAGGACATTGCATACCAACCCAGCTATGTAA
TCCGTTGCCCGCAACGCCTGCCGGTGACCTTTCGTCCAAGCATTGCCCGTAAATAATAAGGATGAGCTCT
ACAAATAAGCAGAGGTGGTTGTGTTGCGAAAAAAAAAAAAAAACACCCTAACGGGTGTTTTTTTTTTTTT
GGTGTCCCCACGTGTGGCGCTGGAGACCGTCCAATGGCGGCGCGCCATCGAATGGTGCAAAACCTTTCGC
GGTATGGCATGATAGCGCCCGGAAGAGAGTCAATTCAGGGTGGTGAATATGAGCCCGAAACGTCGTACCC
AGGCAGAACGTGCAATGGAAACCCAGGGTAAACTGATTGCAGCAGCACTGGGTGTTCTGCGTGAAAAAGG
TTATGCAGGTTTTCGTATTGCAGATGTTCCGGGTGCAGCCGGTGTTAGCCGTGGTGCACAGAGCCATCAT
TTTCCGACCAAACTGGAACTGCTGCTGGCAACCTTTGAATGGCTGTATGAGCAGATTACCGAACGTAGCC
GTGCACGTCTGGCAAAACTGAAACCGGAAGATGATGTTATTCAGCAGATGCTGGATGATGCAGCAGATTT
TTTTCTGGATGATGATTTTAGCATCGGCCTGGATCTGATTGTTGCAGCAGATCGTGATCCGGCACTGCGT
GAAGGTATTCTGCGTACCGTTGAACGTAATCGTTTTGTTGTTGAAGATATGTGGCTGGGTGTGCTGGTGA
GCCGTGGTCTGAGCCGTGATGATGCCGAAGATATTCTGTGGCTGATTTTTAACAGCGTTCGTGGTCTGAC
AGTTCGTAGCCTGTGGCAGAAAGATAAAGAACGTTTTGAACGTGTGCGTAATAGCACCCTGGAAATTGCA
CGTGAACGTTATGCAAAATTCAAACGTTGATAAGGATCCTAATTGGTAACGAATCAGACAATTGACGGCT
CGAGGGAGTAGCATAGGGTTTGCAGAATCCCTGCTTCGTCCATTTGACAGGCACATTATGCATCGATGAT
AAGCTGTCAAACATGAGCAGATCCTCTACGCCGGACGCATCGTGGCCGGCATCACCGGCGCCACAGGTGC
GGTTGCTGGCGCCTATATCGCCGACATCACCGATGGGGAAGATCGGGCTCGCCACTTCGGGCTCATGAGC
AAATATTTTATCTGAGGTGCTTCCTCGCTC
Features (pLannotate 1.2.2; 12 found; start..end, strand, type, name):
     28..54      +  misc_feature   bom (fragment): basis of mobility region from pBR322
    153..208     -  rep_origin     RSF ori (fragment): Plasmids containing the RSF 1030 origin of replication can be propagated in E. coli cells that contain additional plasmids with compatible origins.
    296..841     -  rep_origin     p15A ori: Plasmids containing the medium-copy-number p15A origin of replication can be propagated in E. coli cells that contain a second plasmid with the ColE1 origin.
    930..1745    -  CDS            KanR: aminoglycoside phosphotransferase; aph(3')-Ia; confers resistance to kanamycin in bacteria or G418 (Geneticin®) in eukaryotes
   1922..1949    +  protein_bind   CuO: CymR-binding P2 operator sequence from the p-cmt operon of Pseudomonas putida (Mullick et al., 2006) CymR
   1980..2007    +  protein_bind   CuO: CymR-binding P2 operator sequence from the p-cmt operon of Pseudomonas putida (Mullick et al., 2006) CymR
   2011..2066    +  ncRNA          Hammerhead 3: Accession: RF00008 - Hammerhead ribozyme (type III)
   3475..3548    +  promoter       lacIq promoter (fragment): lacI (mutant); In the lacIq allele, a single base change in the promoter boosts expression of the lacI gene about 10-fold.
   3549..4157    +  CDS            cymR: CYMR_PSEPU - Experimental evidence at transcript level: Swiss-Prot protein existence level 2. Involved in the repression of the cym and cmt operons which are responsible of the p-cymene degradation. From Pseudomonas putida (Arthrobacter siderocapsulatus).
   4262..4280    -  promoter       tet promoter (fragment): E. coli promoter for tetracycline efflux protein gene
   4290..4410    +  CDS            TcR (fragment): tetracycline efflux protein; tet; confers resistance to tetracycline
   4429..11      -  rep_origin     RSF ori (fragment) (across the origin): Plasmids containing the RSF 1030 origin of replication can be propagated in E. coli cells that contain additional plasmids with compatible origins.
