[The description below was written by a language model from this plasmid's Addgene catalogue record and pLannotate feature annotations shown in this document.]
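Description:
pCYP38 is a 4,440-nt bacterial expression plasmid built on the pCYP backbone for producing a cytochrome P450 from Xanthomonas translucens pv. phlei in Escherichia coli. The catalogue describes the enzyme as an "LRD-modifying" P450 but does not expand that abbreviation. The coding sequence was codon optimized and synthesized commercially. The plasmid is selected with kanamycin through an aph(3')-Ia (KanR) gene. The only complete replication origin annotated is p15A, which is usually considered medium copy and is compatible with ColE1-type plasmids in the same cell, although the catalogue entry lists the plasmid as high copy. Short fragments annotated as RSF ori, bom, the tet promoter and TcR appear to be backbone remnants rather than functional elements.

Expression is driven by the PcymRC promoter, seen in the feature table as two CuO operator sites that bind the CymR repressor from Pseudomonas putida. The plasmid also carries cymR itself, placed directly downstream of a fragment matching the lacIq promoter, so the repressor is supplied in cis. CymR-regulated systems are typically induced with cumate, which releases the repressor from its operators. A type III hammerhead ribozyme lies immediately after the operators. Such elements are commonly used as self-cleaving insulators that standardize the 5' end of the transcript. The P450 gene is not annotated by the automated tool, but the unannotated stretch between the ribozyme and the cymR cassette is the likely location of the insert. According to the associated publication title, the construct belongs to work on a redox-proficient E. coli used to screen terpenoids and their modifying cytochrome P450s.
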