Addgene plasmid #212871: pCYP38
Purpose: Expresses the Xanthomonas translucens pv. phlei. LRD-modifying cytochrome P450 enzyme
Depositing lab: Christopher Voigt. Depositing organization: Massachusetts Institute of Technology. Publication: Design of a redox-proficient Escherichia coli for screening terpenoids and modifying cytochrome P450s. Lin GM, Voigt CA. Nature Catalysis. 6, 1016–1029 (2023). https://doi.org/10.1038/s41929-023-01049-5.
Backbone
  Vector backbone: pCYP
  Vector type: Bacterial Expression
Growth in bacteria
  Bacterial resistance: Kanamycin, 50 μg/mL
  Growth temperature: 37°C
  Growth strain: DH5alpha
  Copy number: High Copy
Gene/Insert
  Gene/Insert name: cytochrome P450 (alt name: Uniprot ID: A0A0K2ZXB3)
  Species: Xanthomonas translucens pv. phlei.
  Promoter: PcymRC
  Cloning method: Unknown
Resource information
  A portion of this plasmid was derived from a plasmid made by: codon optimized and synthesized by vendors
Terms and licenses: Academic/Nonprofit Terms; Industry Terms: Not Available to Industry
How to cite: pCYP38 was a gift from Christopher Voigt (Addgene plasmid # 212871 ; http://n2t.net/addgene:212871 ; RRID:Addgene_212871)
